Addgene plasmid #30723: pCS2-F2-GCT
Depositing lab: Nathan Lawson & Scot Wolfe. Depositing organization: University of Massachusetts, Worcester. Publication: Evaluation and application of modularly assembled zinc-finger nucleases in zebrafish. Zhu C, Smith T, McNulty J, Rayla AL, Lakshmanan A, Siekmann AF, Buffardi M, Meng X, Shin J, Padmanabhan A, Cifuentes D, Giraldez AJ, Look AT, Epstein JA, Lawson ND, Wolfe SA. Development. 2011 Oct;138(20):4555-64. 10.1242/dev.066779 PubMed 21937602.
Backbone
  Vector backbone: pCS2
  Backbone size w/o insert (bp): 6141
  Vector type: mRNA production
Growth in bacteria
  Bacterial resistance: Ampicillin, 100 μg/mL
  Growth temperature: 37°C
  Growth strain: DH5alpha
  Growth instructions: XL1Blue
  Copy number: High Copy
Gene/Insert
  Gene/Insert name: F2 GCT
  Species: D. rerio (zebrafish)
  Insert size (bp): 267
  Tag / fusion protein: FLAG tag (N terminal on insert)
  Cloning method: Restriction Enzyme; 5′ cloning site KpnI (not destroyed); 3′ cloning site BamHI (not destroyed)
  Sequencing primers: 5′ SP6; 3′ GTAATACGACTCACTATAGTT
Terms and licenses: Academic/Nonprofit Terms; Industry Terms: Not Available to Industry
How to cite: pCS2-F2-GCT was a gift from Nathan Lawson & Scot Wolfe (Addgene plasmid # 30723 ; http://n2t.net/addgene:30723 ; RRID:Addgene_30723)
