[The description below was written by a language model from this plasmid's Addgene catalogue record.]
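Description:
pCS2-F2-GCT is a plasmid built on the pCS2 backbone and catalogued as an mRNA production vector, meaning it serves as a template for in vitro transcription of RNA rather than primarily for direct expression. It is maintained in E. coli as a high-copy plasmid under ampicillin selection. No feature table is available for this entry, so the promoters and other backbone elements are not explicitly listed. The use of an SP6 primer for 5′ sequencing fits the SP6 promoter usually found upstream of the pCS2 polylinker for synthesis of injectable mRNA.

The insert, named F2 GCT, is a short fragment of 267 bp cloned between KpnI and BamHI sites, both of which remain intact, and it carries an N-terminal FLAG epitope tag for detection of the encoded protein. The associated work concerns modularly assembled zinc-finger nucleases used in zebrafish. In that context the name suggests a zinc-finger module for the finger 2 position of an array that recognises the DNA triplet GCT, although the record itself does not spell this out. The backbone size given is larger than a basic pCS2 vector, which suggests it carries additional sequence, but the record does not say what. The retained flanking restriction sites would allow the insert to be excised or exchanged, as expected for one member of an archive of single-finger modules combined into multi-finger arrays. Such arrays are used to build nucleases whose mRNA is delivered to zebrafish embryos for targeted gene disruption. The species is listed as zebrafish, which probably reflects the intended application rather than the origin of the coding sequence.
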