>Addgene plasmid #30723 | pCS2-F2-GCT | depositor partial sequence | sequence record 44764 | Author sequence
GGTACCCGCCCATATGCTTGCCCTGTCGAGTCCTGTGACCGCCGCTTCAGTCAGTCTGGTGACCTGACCC
GTCACATCCGGATTCACACAGGCCAGAAGCCCTTCCAGTGTCGCATCTGCATGAGGAACTTCAGCCACCG
GCAGAGCCTGACACGGCACATCCGCACCCACACAGGCGAGAAGCCTTTTGCATGCGACATCTGCGGCAGG
AAGTTCGCGCGCAGCGACAACCTCTCTGAGCACACCAAGATCCACACAGGTGGATCC
