>Addgene plasmid #30723 | pCS2-F2-GCT | addgene partial sequence | sequence record 44772 | SP6 5'-ATTTAGGTGACACTATAG-3'
ACTGCCCCATGGCTCCAAAGAAGAAGCGTAAGGTAGACTACAAAGACCATGACGGTGATTATAAAGATCA
TGACATCGATTACAAGGATGACGATGACAAGGGTACCCGCCCATATGCTTGCCCTGTCGAGTCCTGTGAC
CGCCGCTTCAGTCAGTCTGGTGACCTGACCCGTCACATCCGGATTCACACAGGCCAGAAGCCCTTCCAGT
GTCGCATCTGCATGAGGAACTTCAGCCACCGGCAGAGCCTGACACGGCACATCCGCACCCACACAGGCGA
GAAGCCTTTTGCATGCGACATCTGCGGCAGGAAGTTCGCGCGCAGCGACAACCTCTCTGAGCACACCAAG
ATCCACACAGGTGGATCCCAACTAGTCAAAAGTGAACTGGAGGAGAAGAAATCTGAACTTCGTCATAAAT
TGAAATATGTGCCTCATGAATATATTGAATTAATTGAAATTGCCAGAAATTCCACTCAGGATAGAATTCT
TGAAATGAAGGTAATGGAATTTTTTATGAAAGTTTATGGATATAGAGGTAAACATTTGGGTGGATCAAGG
AAACCGGACGGAGCAATTTATACTGTCGGATCTCCTATTGATTACGGTGTGATCGTGGATACTAAAGCTT
ATAGCGGAGGTTATAATCTGCCAATTGGCCAAGCAGATGAAATGCAAGACTATGTCGAAGAAAATCAAAC
ACGAAACAAACATATCAACCCTAATGAATGGTGGAAAGTCTATCCATCTTCTGTAACGGAATTTAAGTTT
TTATTTGTGAGTGGTCACTTTAAAGGAAACTACAAAGCTCAGCTTACACGATTAAATCATATCACTAATT
GTAATGGAGCTGTTCTTAGTGTAGAAGAGCTTTTAATTGGTGGAGAAATGA
